>Addgene plasmid #179250 | pJH2106 | addgene full sequence | sequence record 355536 | Addgene NGS Result
AGCGAGTCAGTGAGCGAGGAAGCGGAAGAGCGCCCAATACGCAAACCGCCTCTCCCCGCGCGTTGGCCGA
TTCATTAATGCAGCTGGCACGACAGGTTTCCCGACTGGAAAGCGGGCAGTGAGCGCAACGCAATTAATGT
GAGTTAGCTCACTCATTAGGCACCCCAGGCTTTACACTTTATGCTTCCGGCTCGTATGTTGTGTGGAATT
GTGAGCGGATAACAATTTCACACAGGAAACAGCTATGACCATGATTACGCCAAGCTGTAAGTTTAAACAT
GATCTTACTAACTAACTATTCTCATTTAAATTTTCAGAGCTTAAAAATGGCTGAAATCACTCACAACGAT
GGATACGCTAACAACTTGGAAATGAAATAAGCTTGGGCTGCAGCATGCGGCCGCTGTGGTCTCACTTTGA
ACGACAAAAGAAAACCAAATATTGTAAAGGAATAGTACAGATAAAAGGGAACAAGTGATACCAGCTGATG
GATGTAGGTCAGCGACAAAAGACAGGAGACGTATAGTTTGATGATTATGGAACCAAACTCAGAATTTAAT
GTTGGAGACGCTATAAAAATTGAATTGAGAAATTGAAACCATATTCTTGAATATCTCTCAATTTGGAATT
TGGAAGTAGCCGTAAAATCGGCTAGCTAGAACATAAAAGGACTGATTTGCAACCTTGACCATTCATGATA
TCATTTCAATAAAAGAAGAGATTCCAATGACCAATCTTCAAGAATCACAATAATCACAACAAAACTAAGC
AAAAGTAACAACAAATTGTTCAGGTAGACAAGTAGACATTTGGACACATTTTGCGGGGATGTGATGACTG
TATAATAAAAATAAGTGGACACTGAGAGAGAGAGGAGGTCAGCAGGAAAAAAGAACATCGAACTGCTTGA
CGAATTGAAATTAGAATGAGGTGTCAGGCAGGTGACGATTACATGGTTAATTATTAGTGTTCTTTTTCTT
CTTTTTGTGGATGCCGATTAGTTGAAATAATTGCATGGAAAGTGAGAATTCAATGTGAATCTCTTTCTTA
TTATGTTTCAAGTGGTATCTGGATGGAAGCTTGTACTTTTATGAATCGAAAATTGCGCCCAAGGTTGATT
TTGAGATTATTCAGTAAATTTTTGTGCTGATTATTCAGTTAATGTAGAACAGAGACGCGGATGAAAACTT
TTTTAATTTCTAAAAAAAAAGACAAAATGTGGTTAAAAAGTTTGGAAAATAATTGTTATATACTTCTTGA
GAGCTTATTCAAACGGAAACCAATCATAAATAGTCGAATAGTCATTTAGAAAAGAGAAACTAGTTGATGT
AGAGAGATTCAAAAAGTAAAATATGCAAATGATCCGTTTCTTAGATTTAGTAAACATCTACCAAATGAAA
CAGGAATTGTCGAAACAATTTAGAAAAGGAGAAGGAAACATTTGTTTATTTTCCCCTTTAAATGGCGGTA
GAGGTAAAACAGCAATACACATAGTACAAGGTTATACTACTTTCAAAAGAATTTGACATCCCGCCGAGAA
AATGTGGTGATTATATGGTAAAGTTTTCAGTTGGATATTATCTTCTACAGACGGTGATTCAAAATGATCA
AAAGGGCAAGTGGGTGGTAGGATTTGAAAAATTGAGATATAGAACGTGCGATTTTGGTAAAACTTTTTGA
ACACAAGGCATATTTTTGAACTTTGAAAAACGCAAAATTTAAATTTTGTTAATTACATATATTTTGAACA
GATTATGAATATAAGCAAGGCTACATAAAATATGTATATTTTCTTTTTACAAATATTCGTACACTGTTAA
ATTTATAGAAAAATCATTTATATTCAGAAAAACCTATTTGAACAATTTTTAGTTGCTCAATAACCAATTT
GCACAAATTTAGAAAATATAATGGGGGCTTTTAAAAATTTAAATCCTCAGCGAATATTCCTTTGCGATTT
TTTCGAACGTTTTCTTTCAGATTAAAAAATCTGAAGCAGAAGTAAATGAACTACCATAGAAAATTCACCA
AGGATCACATTTTTACAAAGCCTCCGCCCAATTGTAAACTTGGGAATTTTTGCTTGTTTTCTTTTTTTTT
TCAAAAAAGGAATAGTTGTTTTAAAGTAATTTATTCCCCTATGCTTTCTCCAGCAATCAGTTGTTCTCCC
CATACTTTACACAATTATCAACAACTTCACATAGAAAACAAAACAACAAATCAGAAATTCCCACCGGTCA
CAGTCACAGATTCCCCATGTTTTGTTCATCTCATTTCTGCAAGAAAGTGACATCGCTGCCACCCAATTCG
ACAAATTGTCCAAGTGGTCATCAGGAAGATATGACCTTCTTTTTAATGATAATTTAGACTACAAAGGGCG
TCAAAAAAGATTCAATGATCAGGGGTAATTGCTGTAAAATGTAGTTTGTATGTGTGTTTACCGTAGCCTA
TAACTGTAAAAATTGGTTTTTTAAAAAGTATTTCTGAGATTAAAAGGCTCCCCAAGGATGCACGATTCTA
GCTAGAAATGAACATTCCATGGGTTGTGAAGATGCTTTTATCTCACTTTAGAATGTCTGACTCCGCCCCT
CTGTGTACGAATTGAAGTGCTCTTTTGTGATGATCATAGCTCCTCCTTGCGGCGACGCCCGCACACAGCA
CGAGATATTACACGGAATACTTATGTGATTCATAGGAAACAAGGAAATCGAAAAAATAATAGGATTTTGA
GGAGGTATTTTTAGATGAATGCTTATGATGTTATGATGAACCCAAGAAATTCTGAATAGACATATGTCAG
AACGGGGTAGGAGCTCCAGTGTCGCTTTTGAAATAAAAAATCAAGTGGTATACTTCTCGTATATACCCTT
CTGAACTAATAAAATAATTTATCTTTTGAAAAAGTTTGAAAAAGAAAAATGCCCAAAACTTGAATTTTAA
TGTTTTGTATTTTGAGCATATCGTTCAAACGTCGTGATCTGAAAGTAGAAAGATCTAAATATTCGTGACA
CAGTTTGGTTTGAAGGTCTTAGTGGTAATTTTTTATTACAGAAGCAACAAAAAGTTGACATATTTTCAGA
ATTTCCAAAAAAACGTTTAAAATTTCAATTTCTTCGATAGAGTTCTAAAAATTTTTTGGAACGGATTTTG
TAATATCCGCTGATAACCGTTCAAGAACAATTTGAATTTTGAAATAATTTAATCAACTAGTATCCAGTGC
TCTTTCTCACTGCTCCACCCATTTTTCAACCCATTTCCTTTACTCAATTTCGCCCGTTTTCCTTTTGCTC
AAATGTGCCCACCAAATCATCTTTCTTCGTCTTCTTTTCTCTTATTCGGAAGGAGAAGAGGTGAAAGTAG
AATAAGTTTTTTTGTTGAAAAGAGAGGAGCACGGCCACTTTTCTCTTATTTCCATCCTTCTACTACCTCG
TTTTACTTTCCATTTAAAAACCCGTTTAAAGTTCCAAAATTTCAATTATCTTGCTTCTGTTTGGAACACG
ACAAACTTTAGTTTTGTTACAGATACCCGGGATTGGCCAAAGGACCCAAAGGTATGTTTCGAATGATACT
AACATAACATAGAACATTTTCAGGAGGACCCTTGGCTAGCGTCGACGGATCCAAATGGCGATTGTTGCGC
AAGGAGTTTCTACGATTTTGACGACGTTTCAGAAAACGTTCAAAGGATTACTCCCATTGATAATTCTTGT
GGCTTACACTCTATTGGGAGCATGGATCTTCTGGATGATCGAAGGAGAAAACGAACGAGAGATGCTCATT
GAGCAACAAAAAGAAAGGGATGAACTCATCCGGCGAACTGTCTATAAAATTAATCAATTGCAAATCAAAA
GACAGAGAAGATTAATGACGGCCGAGGAAGAATACAACAGAACTGCAAAAGTGTTGACTACCTTTCAAGA
AACTTTGGGAATTGTACCAGCTGATATGGACAAGGATATTCATTGGACATTCTTGGGATCAATCTTCTAT
TGCATGACAGTCTATACAACTATTGGTTACGGAAACATTGTTCCTGGAACTGGATGGGGTCGTTTTGCTA
CTATCCTTTACGCATTCATTGGAATTCCACTCACAGTGCTCAGTCTTTACTGTCTTGGTAGTCTTTTTGC
CAAGGGATGCAAAATGTTGTGGAGATTTTTTTTGAAGTCCACCAGGGTTGTGAGCAAAGATTTGTCAAAT
AAGATTTCTGAAGCTGCCGATAATATTGAAGAAGGAACAACGGCAATTACTCCATCAGCCGAGAAAACAG
AAAATAACGATGATGACTTGTTGTCTTTCCCCATCTCCGGCCTCTTGCTTATTACCGTCATCTGGGTCAT
TTTCTGTGCGGTCTTGTTCACCTTCCTAGAAGAATGGGACTTTGGAACATCTCTCTACTTCACATTGATT
TCTTTCACAACCATCGGTTTTGGAGACATTCTTCCATCGGATTACGATTTCATACCAATTGTTGGAGTTC
TTCTTCTCATTGGTCTTTCTTTGGTCTCTACAGTGATGACACTCATTCAACAGCAAATTGAAGCATTAGC
ATCGGGAATGAAAGATAACATTGACCAAGAATATGCTCGTGCATTGAACGAGGCTCGTGAAGACGGAGAG
GTTGACGAGCACGTAGATCCAGAAGAAGATCCGGAGAACAATAAAAAGTCCTTTGACGCTGTTATCTCCA
GAATGAACTGGTCCAAGAGAGGGTTGTATTATCTTCTTCCTGATAGCCAGAAGAAAGAACTCGCAAAGCA
GTCTGAGAAGAAAATGGGAAGAAAAAGTATTAAAATTCAGACTGATAACGATTTGTTGGAAACACTCATT
CGGGAGGAAATTTTGAAGGCGGAGCTCAACAATGAGATGCACAAATATACAGCACCACGATCTTCACACC
AGCCAAAACTTGTCTATTCTGATGTTCGCGAGAAGGAGGTTCCAATTGAAGTTGTCCGTGTTGAGCATTT
CAATCACGGAAATGAAGACTATCTAGAGCATGACATCTAGTGGATCCCCGAGATCTTCAGCGCTCAGCAT
TCGTAGAATTGTAAGTTTAAACTTTCTCATACTAACTAACGCGCTCTATTTAAATTTTCAGAATTCGCTG
TCTCATCCTACTTTCACCTAGTTAACTGCTTGTCTTAAAATCTATGCTTCTCTTTAGTATCTAAAATTTT
CCTAGAAGCTTACAAGTATATAAATGGTCTCTTCTCAATAAAGGTTGTATATTTATTCATCTTATTGAAT
CTGCCATTTCCTCGTTTTTGCGAGTTTATATACCTTCCAATTTTCTTTCTATTGTATTTTCAACTTCTAA
TTTTAATTCAGGGAAACTGCTTCAACGCATCGGTACCCTATGGTCTCAAAGGGTGAAGAAGATAACATGG
CAATTATTAAAGAGTTTATGCGTTTCAAGGTGCATATGGAGGGATCTGTCAATGGGCATGAGTTTGAAAT
TGAAGGTGAAGGAGAAGGCCGACCATATGAGGGAACACAAACCGCAAAACTAAAGGTAAGTTTAAACATA
TATATACTAACTAACCCTGATTATTTAAATTTTCAGGTAACTAAAGGCGGACCATTACCATTCGCCTGGG
ACATCCTCTCTCCACAGTTCATGTATGGAAGTAAAGCTTATGTTAAACATCCGGCAGATATACCAGATTA
TTTGAAACTTTCATTCCCGGAGGGTTTTAAGTGGGAACGCGTAATGAATTTTGAAGACGGAGGAGTTGTT
ACAGTGACGCAAGACTCAAGGTAAGTTTAAACAGTTCGGTACTAACTAACCATACATATTTAAATTTTCA
GCCTCCAAGATGGAGAATTTATTTATAAAGTCAAACTTCGAGGAACGAATTTCCCCTCGGATGGATCTGT
TATGCAGAAGAAGACTATGGGATGGGAAGCTTCAAGTGAAAGAATGTACCCTGAAGACGGTGCTCTTAAG
GGAGAGATTAAACAACGTCTTAAATTGAAAGATGGAGGACATTACGATGCTGAGGTAAGTTTAAACATGA
TTTTACTAACTAACTAATCTGATTTAAATTTTCAGGTGAAGACAACTTACAAAGCCAAAAAACCAGTTCA
GCTGCCAGGAGCGTACAATGTTAATATTAAACTGGATATCACCTCCCACAACGAGGATTACACTATCGTT
GAGCAATATGAAAGAGCTGAAGGGCGGCACTCGACAGGTGGCATGGATGAATTGTATAAGTAGGAGCTCC
CGAGATCTTCAGCGCTCAGCATTCGTAGAATTGTAAGTTTAAACTTTCTCATACTAACTAACGCGCTCTA
TTTAAATTTTCAGAATTCCAACTGAGCGCCGGTCGCTACCATTACCAACTTGTCTGGTGTCAAAAATAAT
AGGGGCCGCTGTCATCAGAGTAAGTTTAAACTGAGTTCTACTAACTAACGAGTAATATTTAAATTTTCAG
CATCTCGCGCCCGTGCCTCTGACTTCTAAGTCCAATTACTCTTCAACATCCCTACATGCTCTTTCTCCCT
GTGCTCCCACCCCCTATTTTTGTTATTATCAAAAAACTTCTCTTAATTTCTTTGTTTTTTAGCTTCTTTT
AAGTCACCTCTAACAATGAAATTGTGTAGATTCAAAAATAGAATTAATTCGTAATAAAAAGTCGAAAAAA
ATTGTGCTCCCTCCCCCCATTAATAATAATTCTATCCCAAAATCTACACAATGTTCTGTGTACACTTCTT
ATGTTTTTTACTTCTGATAAATTTTTTTGAAACATCATAGAAAAAACCGCACACAAAATACCTTATCATA
TGTTACGTTTCAGTTTATGACCGCAATTTTTATTTCTTCGCACGTCTGGGCCTCTCATGACGTCAAATCA
TGCTCATCGTGAAAAAGTTTTGGAGTATTTTTGGAATTTTTCAATCAAGTGAAAGTTTATGAAATTAATT
TTCCTGCTTTTGCTTTTTGGGGTTTCCCCTATTGTTTGTCAAGATTTCGAGGACGGCGTTTTTCTTGCTA
AAATCACAAGTATTGATGAGCACGATGCAAGAAAGATCGGAAGAAGGTTTGGGTTTGAGGCTCAGTGGAA
GGTGAGTAGAAGTTGATAATTTGAAAGTGGAGTAGTGTCTATGGGGTTTTTGCCTTAAATGACAGAATAC
ATTCCCAATATACCAAACATAACTGTTTCCTACTAGTCGGCCGTACGGGCCCTTTCGTCTCGCGCGTTTC
GGTGATGACGGTGAAAACCTCTGACACATGCAGCTCCCGGAGACGGTCACAGCTTGTCTGTAAGCGGATG
CCGGGAGCAGACAAGCCCGTCAGGGCGCGTCAGCGGGTGTTGGCGGGTGTCGGGGCTGGCTTAACTATGC
GGCATCAGAGCAGATTGTACTGAGAGTGCACCATATGCGGTGTGAAATACCGCACAGATGCGTAAGGAGA
AAATACCGCATCAGGCGGCCTTAAGGGCCTCGTGATACGCCTATTTTTATAGGTTAATGTCATGATAATA
ATGGTTTCTTAGACGTCAGGTGGCACTTTTCGGGGAAATGTGCGCGGAACCCCTATTTGTTTATTTTTCT
AAATACATTCAAATATGTATCCGCTCATGAGACAATAACCCTGATAAATGCTTCAATAATATTGAAAAAG
GAAGAGTATGAGTATTCAACATTTCCGTGTCGCCCTTATTCCCTTTTTTGCGGCATTTTGCCTTCCTGTT
TTTGCTCACCCAGAAACGCTGGTGAAAGTAAAAGATGCTGAAGATCAGTTGGGTGCACGAGTGGGTTACA
TCGAACTGGATCTCAACAGCGGTAAGATCCTTGAGAGTTTTCGCCCCGAAGAACGTTTTCCAATGATGAG
CACTTTTAAAGTTCTGCTATGTGGCGCGGTATTATCCCGTATTGACGCCGGGCAAGAGCAACTCGGTCGC
CGCATACACTATTCTCAGAATGACTTGGTTGAGTACTCACCAGTCACAGAAAAGCATCTTACGGATGGCA
TGACAGTAAGAGAATTATGCAGTGCTGCCATAACCATGAGTGATAACACTGCGGCCAACTTACTTCTGAC
AACGATCGGAGGACCGAAGGAGCTAACCGCTTTTTTGCACAACATGGGGGATCATGTAACTCGCCTTGAT
CGTTGGGAACCGGAGCTGAATGAAGCCATACCAAACGACGAGCGTGACACCACGATGCCTGTAGCAATGG
CAACAACGTTGCGCAAACTATTAACTGGCGAACTACTTACTCTAGCTTCCCGGCAACAATTAATAGACTG
GATGGAGGCGGATAAAGTTGCAGGACCACTTCTGCGCTCGGCCCTTCCGGCTGGCTGGTTTATTGCTGAT
AAATCTGGAGCCGGTGAGCGTGGGTCTCGCGGTATCATTGCAGCACTGGGGCCAGATGGTAAGCCCTCCC
GTATCGTAGTTATCTACACGACGGGGAGTCAGGCAACTATGGATGAACGAAATAGACAGATCGCTGAGAT
AGGTGCCTCACTGATTAAGCATTGGTAACTGTCAGACCAAGTTTACTCATATATACTTTAGATTGATTTA
AAACTTCATTTTTAATTTAAAAGGATCTAGGTGAAGATCCTTTTTGATAATCTCATGACCAAAATCCCTT
AACGTGAGTTTTCGTTCCACTGAGCGTCAGACCCCGTAGAAAAGATCAAAGGATCTTCTTGAGATCCTTT
TTTTCTGCGCGTAATCTGCTGCTTGCAAACAAAAAAACCACCGCTACCAGCGGTGGTTTGTTTGCCGGAT
CAAGAGCTACCAACTCTTTTTCCGAAGGTAACTGGCTTCAGCAGAGCGCAGATACCAAATACTGTTCTTC
TAGTGTAGCCGTAGTTAGGCCACCACTTCAAGAACTCTGTAGCACCGCCTACATACCTCGCTCTGCTAAT
CCTGTTACCAGTGGCTGCTGCCAGTGGCGATAAGTCGTGTCTTACCGGGTTGGACTCAAGACGATAGTTA
CCGGATAAGGCGCAGCGGTCGGGCTGAACGGGGGGTTCGTGCACACAGCCCAGCTTGGAGCGAACGACCT
ACACCGAACTGAGATACCTACAGCGTGAGCTATGAGAAAGCGCCACGCTTCCCGAAGGGAGAAAGGCGGA
CAGGTATCCGGTAAGCGGCAGGGTCGGAACAGGAGAGCGCACGAGGGAGCTTCCAGGGGGAAACGCCTGG
TATCTTTATAGTCCTGTCGGGTTTCGCCACCTCTGACTTGAGCGTCGATTTTTGTGATGCTCGTCAGGGG
GGCGGAGCCTATGGAAAAACGCCAGCAACGCGGCCTTTTTACGGTTCCTGGCCTTTTGCTGGCCTTTTGC
TCACATGTTCTTTCCTGCGTTATCCCCTGATTCTGTGGATAACCGTATTACCGCCTTTGAGTGAGCTGAT
ACCGCTCGCCGCAGCCGAACGACCGAGCGC
Features (pLannotate 1.2.2; 13 found; start..end, strand, type, name):
      1..28      +  rep_origin     RSF ori (fragment): Plasmids containing the RSF 1030 origin of replication can be propagated in E. coli cells that contain additional plasmids with compatible origins.
     30..122     +  CDS            lacI (fragment): lac repressor; lacI; The lac repressor binds to the lac operator to inhibit transcription in E. coli. This inhibition can be relieved by adding lactose or isopropyl-β-D-thiogalactopyranoside (IPTG).
    135..156     +  protein_bind   CAP binding site: CAP binding activates transcription in the presence of cAMP. E. coli catabolite activator protein
    171..201     +  promoter       lac promoter: promoter for the E. coli lac operon
    209..225     +  protein_bind   lac operator: The lac repressor binds to the lac operator to inhibit transcription in E. coli. This inhibition can be relieved by adding lactose or isopropyl-β-D-thiogalactopyranoside (IPTG). lac repressor encoded by lacI
   3625..5007    +  CDS            twk-18: TWK18_CAEEL - Experimental evidence at protein level: Swiss-Prot protein existence level 1. Outwardly rectifying potassium channel protein; activity is sharply augmented by increase in temperature. From Caenorhabditis elegans.
   5360..6220    +  CDS            mCherry: mCherry is a basic (constitutively fluorescent) red fluorescent protein published in 2004, derived from Discosoma sp.. It is reported to be a very rapidly-maturing monomer with low acid sensitivity.
   6919..7071    +  CDS            aex-5 (fragment): AEX5_CAEEL - Also known as kpc-3 From Caenorhabditis elegans.
   7199..7234    +  CDS            rop (fragment): Rop protein, which maintains plasmids at low copy number; rop
   7336..7435    +  misc_feature   bom (fragment): basis of mobility region from pBR322
   7533..7637    +  promoter       AmpR promoter: bla
   7638..8498    +  CDS            AmpR: β-lactamase; bla; confers resistance to ampicillin, carbenicillin, and related antibiotics
   8669..9257    +  rep_origin     ori: high-copy-number ColE1/pMB1/pBR322/pUC origin of replication
