[The description below was written by a language model from this plasmid's Addgene catalogue record and pLannotate feature annotations shown in this document.]
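Description:
pJH2106 is a C. elegans (worm) expression plasmid built on a pBluescript-type (pBSK) backbone, about 9.4 kb in total. It is propagated in E. coli as a high-copy plasmid through a ColE1/pUC-type origin and selected with ampicillin via the β-lactamase (AmpR) gene and its promoter. The annotated sequence also shows residual bacterial cloning-vector elements (CAP binding site, lac promoter and operator, and short fragments matching lacI, rop and bom). These are backbone remnants and not functional parts of the worm expression cassette.

The payload is the C. elegans twk-18 coding sequence (about 1.4 kb, cloned as a BamHI fragment), which encodes an outwardly rectifying two-pore-domain potassium channel. The record describes it as a gain-of-function (gf) form, though the specific mutation is not stated. Expression is driven by the nmr-1 promoter. This promoter is not annotated in the feature table but presumably lies in the unannotated region of roughly 3.4 kb upstream of the twk-18 ORF. Downstream lies a worm-adapted mCherry (wCherry), followed by the unc-54 3′ UTR, which provides standard 3′ processing signals for worm transgenes. The short "aex-5" match after mCherry probably falls within that 3′ region.

Although the catalogue lists wCherry as a C-terminal tag, the "UrSL" element in the construct name and the gap of about 350 bp between the two ORFs suggest an operon-style trans-splicing linker, which would yield the red reporter as a separate protein marking expressing cells. The record does not define this element. The plasmid is intended for neural expression of TWK-18(gf), a hyperactive potassium channel of the kind generally used to dampen the activity of selected neurons. The associated study concerned the forward and backward motor circuits of C. elegans.
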