Addgene plasmid #179250: pJH2106
Purpose: Pnmr-1::TWK-18(gf)-UrSL-wCherry unc-54 3' UTR C.elegans neural expression of TWK-18-wCherry
Depositing lab: Mei Zhen. Publication: An imbalancing act: gap junctions reduce the backward motor circuit activity to bias C. elegans for forward locomotion. Kawano T, Po MD, Gao S, Leung G, Ryu WS, Zhen M. Neuron. 2011 Nov 17;72(4):572-86. doi: 10.1016/j.neuron.2011.09.005. PubMed 22099460.
Backbone
  Vector backbone: pBSK
  Backbone manufacturer: stratagene
  Backbone size w/o insert (bp): 8031
  Total vector size (bp): 9417
  Vector type: Worm Expression
Growth in bacteria
  Bacterial resistance: Ampicillin, 100 μg/mL
  Growth temperature: 37°C
  Growth strain: DH5alpha
  Copy number: High Copy
Gene/Insert
  Gene/Insert name: TWK-18
  Species: C. elegans (nematode)
  Insert size (bp): 1386
  Entrez Gene: twk-18 (a.k.a. CELE_C24A3.6)
  Promoter: Pnmr-1
  Tag / fusion protein: wCherry (C terminal on backbone)
  Cloning method: Restriction Enzyme; 5′ cloning site BamHI (not destroyed); 3′ cloning site BamHI (not destroyed)
  Sequencing primers: 5′ CGACGGATCCaaatggcgattgttg; 3′ CTCGGGgatcCactagatgtc
Terms and licenses: Academic/Nonprofit Terms; Industry Terms: Not Available to Industry
How to cite: pJH2106 was a gift from Mei Zhen (Addgene plasmid # 179250 ; http://n2t.net/addgene:179250 ; RRID:Addgene_179250)
